>Addgene plasmid #61540 | TetO-FUW-NICD | addgene full sequence | sequence record 254610 | Addgene NGS Result
GGGTCTCTCTGGTTAGACCAGATCTGAGCCTGGGAGCTCTCTGGCTAACTAGGGAACCCACTGCTTAAGC
CTCAATAAAGCTTGCCTTGAGTGCTTCAAGTAGTGTGTGCCCGTCTGTTGTGTGACTCTGGTAACTAGAG
ATCCCTCAGACCCTTTTAGTCAGTGTGGAAAATCTCTAGCAGTGGCGCCCGAACAGGGACTTGAAAGCGA
AAGGGAAACCAGAGGAGCTCTCTCGACGCAGGACTCGGCTTGCTGAAGCGCGCACGGCAAGAGGCGAGGG
GCGGCGACTGGTGAGTACGCCAAAAATTTTGACTAGCGGAGGCTAGAAGGAGAGAGATGGGTGCGAGAGC
GTCAGTATTAAGCGGGGGAGAATTAGATCGCGATGGGAAAAAATTCGGTTAAGGCCAGGGGGAAAGAAAA
AATATAAATTAAAACATATAGTATGGGCAAGCAGGGAGCTAGAACGATTCGCAGTTAATCCTGGCCTGTT
AGAAACATCAGAAGGCTGTAGACAAATACTGGGACAGCTACAACCATCCCTTCAGACAGGATCAGAAGAA
CTTAGATCATTATATAATACAGTAGCAACCCTCTATTGTGTGCATCAAAGGATAGAGATAAAAGACACCA
AGGAAGCTTTAGACAAGATAGAGGAAGAGCAAAACAAAAGTAAGACCACCGCACAGCAAGCGGCCGCTGA
TCTTCAGACCTGGAGGAGGAGATATGAGGGACAATTGGAGAAGTGAATTATATAAATATAAAGTAGTAAA
AATTGAACCATTAGGAGTAGCACCCACCAAGGCAAAGAGAAGAGTGGTGCAGAGAGAAAAAAGAGCAGTG
GGAATAGGAGCTTTGTTCCTTGGGTTCTTGGGAGCAGCAGGAAGCACTATGGGCGCAGCGTCAATGACGC
TGACGGTACAGGCCAGACAATTATTGTCTGGTATAGTGCAGCAGCAGAACAATTTGCTGAGGGCTATTGA
GGCGCAACAGCATCTGTTGCAACTCACAGTCTGGGGCATCAAGCAGCTCCAGGCAAGAATCCTGGCTGTG
GAAAGATACCTAAAGGATCAACAGCTCCTGGGGATTTGGGGTTGCTCTGGAAAACTCATTTGCACCACTG
CTGTGCCTTGGAATGCTAGTTGGAGTAATAAATCTCTGGAACAGATTTGGAATCACACGACCTGGATGGA
GTGGGACAGAGAAATTAACAATTACACAAGCTTAATACACTCCTTAATTGAAGAATCGCAAAACCAGCAA
GAAAAGAATGAACAAGAATTATTGGAATTAGATAAATGGGCAAGTTTGTGGAATTGGTTTAACATAACAA
ATTGGCTGTGGTATATAAAATTATTCATAATGATAGTAGGAGGCTTGGTAGGTTTAAGAATAGTTTTTGC
TGTACTTTCTATAGTGAATAGAGTTAGGCAGGGATATTCACCATTATCGTTTCAGACCCACCTCCCAACC
CCGAGGGGACCCGACAGGCCCGAAGGAATAGAAGAAGAAGGTGGAGAGAGAGACAGAGACAGATCCATTC
GATTAGTGAACGGATCGGCACTGCGTGCGCCAATTCTGCAGACAAATGGCAGTATTCATCCACAATTTTA
AAAGAAAAGGGGGGATTGGGGGGTACAGTGCAGGGGAAAGAATAGTAGACATAATAGCAACAGACATACA
AACTAAAGAATTACAAAAACAAATTACAAAAATTCAAAATTTTCGGGTTTATTACAGGGACAGCAGAGAT
CCAGTTTGGTTAGATCTCGAGTTTACCACTCCCTATCAGTGATAGAGAAAAGTGAAAGTCGAGTTTACCA
CTCCCTATCAGTGATAGAGAAAAGTGAAAGTCGAGTTTACCACTCCCTATCAGTGATAGAGAAAAGTGAA
AGTCGAGCTCGGTACCCGGGTCGAGGTAGGCGTGTACGGTGGGAGGCCTATATAAGCAGAGCTCGTTTAG
TGAACCGTCAGATCGCCTGGAGACGCCATCCACGCTGTTTTGACCTCCATAGAAGACACCGGGACCGATC
CAGCCTCCGCGGCCCCGAATTCGCCCTTGCCACCATGCGGCGGCAGCATGGCCAGCTCTGGTTCCCTGAG
GGCTTCAAAGTGTCTGAGGCCAGCAAGAAGAAGCGGCGGGAGCCCCTCGGCGAGGACTCCGTGGGCCTCA
AGCCCCTGAAGAACGCTTCAGACGGTGCCCTCATGGACGACAACCAGAATGAGTGGGGGGACGAGGACCT
GGAGACCAAGAAGTTCCGGTTCGAGGAGCCCGTGGTTCTGCCTGACCTGGACGACCAGACAGACCACCGG
CAGTGGACTCAGCAGCACCTGGATGCCGCTGACCTGCGCATGTCTGCCATGGCCCCCACACCGCCCCAGG
GTGAGGTTGACGCCGACTGCATGGACGTCAATGTCCGCGGGCCTGATGGCTTCACCCCGCTCATGATCGC
CTCCTGCAGCGGGGGCGGCCTGGAGACGGGCAACAGCGAGGAAGAGGAGGACGCGCCGGCCGTCATCTCC
GACTTCATCTACCAGGGCGCCAGCCTGCACAACCAGACAGACCGCACGGGCGAGACCGCCTTGCACCTGG
CCGCCCGCTACTCACGCTCTGATTCCGCCAAGCGCCTGCTGGAGGCCAGCGCAGATGCCAACATCCAGGA
CAACATGGGCCGCACCCCGCTGCATGCGGCTGTGTCTGCCGACGCACAAGGTGTCTTCCAGATCCTGATC
CGGAACCGAGCCACAGACCTGGATGCCCGCATGCATGATGGCACGACGCCACTGATCCTGGCTGCCCGCC
TGGCCGTGGAGGGCATGCTGGAGGACCTCATCAACTCACACGCCGACGTCAACGCCGTAGATGACCTGGG
CAAGTCCGCCCTGCACTGGGCCGCCGCCGTGAACAATGTGGATGCCGCAGTTGTGCTCCTGAAGAACGGG
GCTAACAAAGATATGCAGAACAACAGGGAGGAGACACCCCTGTTTCTGGCCGCCCGGGAGGGCAGCTACG
AGACCGCCAAGGTGCTGCTGGACCACTTTGCCAACCGGGACATCACGGATCATATGGACCGCCTGCCGCG
CGACATCGCACAGGAGCGCATGCATCACGACATCGTGAGGCTGCTGGACGAGTACAACCTGGTGCGCAGC
CCGCAGCTGCACGGAGCCCCGCTGGGGGGCACGCCCACCCTGTCGCCCCCGCTCTGCTCGCCCAACGGCT
ACCTGGGCAGCCTCAAGCCCGGCGTGCAGGGCAAGAAGGTCCGCAAGCCCAGCAGCAAAGGCCTGGCCTG
TGGAAGCAAGGAGGCCAAGGACCTCAAGGCACGGAGGAAGAAGTCCCAGGATGGCAAGGGCTGCCTGCTG
GACAGCTCCGGCATGCTCTCGCCCGTGGACTCCCTGGAGTCACCCCATGGCTACCTGTCAGACGTGGCCT
CGCCGCCACTGCTGCCCTCCCCGTTCCAGCAGTCTCCGTCCGTGCCCCTCAACCACCTGCCTGGGATGCC
CGACACCCACCTGGGCATCGGGCACCTGAACGTGGCGGCCAAGCCCGAGATGGCGGCGCTGGGTGGGGGC
GGCCGGCTGGCCTTTGAGACTGGCCCACCTCGTCTCTCCCACCTGCCTGTGGCCTCTGGCACCAGCACCG
TCCTGGGCTCCAGCAGCGGAGGGGCCCTGAATTTCACTGTGGGCGGGTCCACCAGTTTGAATGGTCAATG
CGAGTGGCTGTCCCGGCTGCAGAGCGGCATGGTGCCGAACCAATACAACCCTCTGCGGGGGAGTGTGGCA
CCAGGCCCCCTGAGCACACAGGCCCCCTCCCTGCAGCATGGCATGGTAGGCCCGCTGCACAGTAGCCTTG
CTGCCAGCGCCCTGTCCCAGATGATGAGCTACCAGGGCCTGCCCAGCACCCGGCTGGCCACCCAGCCTCA
CCTGGTGCAGACCCAGCAGGTGCAGCCACAAAACTTACAGATGCAGCAGCAGAACCTGCAGCCAGCAAAC
ATCCAGCAGCAGCAAAGCCTGCAGCCGCCACCACCACCACCACAGCCGCACCTTGGCGTGAGCTCAGCAG
CCAGCGGCCACCTGGGCCGGAGCTTCCTGAGTGGAGAGCCGAGCCAGGCAGACGTGCAGCCACTGGGCCC
CAGCAGCCTGGCGGTGCACACTATTCTGCCCCAGGAGAGCCCCGCCCTGCCCACGTCGCTGCCATCCTCG
CTGGTCCCACCCGTGACCGCAGCCCAGTTCCTGACGCCCCCCTCGCAGCACAGCTACTCCTCGCCTGTGG
ACAACACCCCCAGCCACCAGCTACAGGTGCCTGAGCACCCCTTCCTCACCCCGTCCCCTGAGTCCCCTGA
CCAGTGGTCCAGCTCGTCCCCGCATTCCAACGTCTCCGACTGGTCCGAGGGCGTCTCCAGCCCTCCCACC
AGCATGCAGTCCCAGATCGCCCGCATCCCGGAGGCGTTCAAGTAAACGGCGCGTCAGATCCACTAGTAAC
GGCCGCCAGTGTGCTGGAATTATCGAATTCGATATCAAGCTTATCGATAATCAACCTCTGGATTACAAAA
TTTGTGAAAGATTGACTGGTATTCTTAACTATGTTGCTCCTTTTACGCTATGTGGATACGCTGCTTTAAT
GCCTTTGTATCATGCTATTGCTTCCCGTATGGCTTTCATTTTCTCCTCCTTGTATAAATCCTGGTTGCTG
TCTCTTTATGAGGAGTTGTGGCCCGTTGTCAGGCAACGTGGCGTGGTGTGCACTGTGTTTGCTGACGCAA
CCCCCACTGGTTGGGGCATTGCCACCACCTGTCAGCTCCTTTCCGGGACTTTCGCTTTCCCCCTCCCTAT
TGCCACGGCGGAACTCATCGCCGCCTGCCTTGCCCGCTGCTGGACAGGGGCTCGGCTGTTGGGCACTGAC
AATTCCGTGGTGTTGTCGGGGAAATCATCGTCCTTTCCTTGGCTGCTCGCCTGTGTTGCCACCTGGATTC
TGCGCGGGACGTCCTTCTGCTACGTCCCTTCGGCCCTCAATCCAGCGGACCTTCCTTCCCGCGGCCTGCT
GCCGGCTCTGCGGCCTCTTCCGCGTCTTCGCCTTCGCCCTCAGACGAGTCGGATCTCCCTTTGGGCCGCC
TCCCCGCATCGATACCGTCGACCTCGAGACCTAGAAAAACATGGAGCAATCACAAGTAGCAATACAGCAG
CTACCAATGCTGATTGTGCCTGGCTAGAAGCACAAGAGGAGGAGGAGGTGGGTTTTCCAGTCACACCTCA
GGTACCTTTAAGACCAATGACTTACAAGGCAGCTGTAGATCTTAGCCACTTTTTAAAAGAAAAGGGGGGA
CTGGAAGGGCTAATTCACTCCCAACGAAGACAAGATATCCTTGATCTGTGGATCTACCACACACAAGGCT
ACTTCCCTGATTGGCAGAACTACACACCAGGGCCAGGGATCAGATATCCACTGACCTTTGGATGGTGCTA
CAAGCTAGTACCAGTTGAGCAAGAGAAGGTAGAAGAAGCCAATGAAGGAGAGAACACCCGCTTGTTACAC
CCTGTGAGCCTGCATGGGATGGATGACCCGGAGAGAGAAGTATTAGAGTGGAGGTTTGACAGCCGCCTAG
CATTTCATCACATGGCCCGAGAGCTGCATCCGGACTGTACTGGGTCTCTCTGGTTAGACCAGATCTGAGC
CTGGGAGCTCTCTGGCTAACTAGGGAACCCACTGCTTAAGCCTCAATAAAGCTTGCCTTGAGTGCTTCAA
GTAGTGTGTGCCCGTCTGTTGTGTGACTCTGGTAACTAGAGATCCCTCAGACCCTTTTAGTCAGTGTGGA
AAATCTCTAGCAGGGCCCGTTTAAACCCGCTGATCAGCCTCGACTGTGCCTTCTAGTTGCCAGCCATCTG
TTGTTTGCCCCTCCCCCGTGCCTTCCTTGACCCTGGAAGGTGCCACTCCCACTGTCCTTTCCTAATAAAA
TGAGGAAATTGCATCGCATTGTCTGAGTAGGTGTCATTCTATTCTGGGGGGTGGGGTGGGGCAGGACAGC
AAGGGGGAGGATTGGGAAGACAATAGCAGGCATGCTGGGGATGCGGTGGGCTCTATGGCTTCTGAGGCGG
AAAGAACCAGCTGGGGCTCTAGGGGGTATCCCC
[124 nt withheld, positions 6124-6247]
C
[91 nt withheld, positions 6249-6339]
A
[49 nt withheld, positions 6341-6389]
CCTTTGACGTTGGAGTCCACGTTCTTT
[37 nt withheld, positions 6417-6453]
ACCCTATCTCGGTCTATTCTTTTGATTTATAAGGGATTTTGCCGATTTCGGCCTATTGGTTAAAAAATGA
GCTGATTTAACAAAAATTTAACGCGAATTAATTCTGTGGAATGTGTGTCAGTTAGGGTGTGGAAAGTCCC
CAGGCTCCCCAGCAGGCAGAAGTATGCAAAGCATGCATCTCAATTAGTCAGCAACCAGGTGTGGAAAGTC
CCCAGGCTCCCCAGCAGGCAGAAGTATGCAAAGCATGCATCTCAATTAGTCAGCAACCATAGTCCCGCCC
CTAACTCCGCCCATCCCGCCCCTAACTCCGCCCAGTTCCGCCCATTCTCCGCCCCATGGCTGACTAATTT
TTTTTATTTATGCAGAGGCCGAGGCCGCCTCTGCCTCTGAGCTATTCCAGAAGTAGTGAGGAGGCTTTTT
TGGAGGCCTAGGCTTTTGCAAAAAGCTCCCGGGAGCTTGTATATCCATTTTCGGATCTGATCAGCACGTG
TTGACAATTAATCATCGGCATAGTATATCGGCATAGTATAATACGACAAGGTGAGGAACTAAACCATGGC
CAAGTTGACCAGTGCCGTTCCGGTGCTCACCGCGCGCGACGTCGCCGGAGCGGTCGAGTTCTGGACCGAC
CGGCTCGGGTTCTCCCGGGACTTCGTGGAGGACGACTTCGCCGGTGTGGTCCGGGACGACGTGACCCTGT
TCATCAGCGCGGTCCAGGACCAGGTGGTGCCGGACAACACCCTGGCCTGGGTGTGGGTGCGCGGCCTGGA
CGAGCTGTACGCCGAGTGGTCGGAGGTCGTGTCCACGAACTTCCGGGACGCCTCCGGGCCGGCCATGACC
GAGATCGGCGAGCAGCCGTGGGGGCGGGAGTTCGCCCTGCGCGACCCGGCCGGCAACTGCGTGCACTTCG
TGGCCGAGGAGCAGGACTGACACGTGCTACGAGATTTCGATTCCACCGCCGCCTTCTATGAAAGGTTGGG
CTTCGGAATCGTTTTCCGGGACGCCGGCTGGATGATCCTCCAGCGCGGGGATCTCATGCTGGAGTTCTTC
GCCCACCCCAACTTGTTTATTGCAGCTTATAATGGTTACAAATAAAGCAATAGCATCACAAATTTCACAA
ATAAAGCATTTTTTTCACTGCATTCTAGTTGTGGTTTGTCCAAACTCATCAATGTATCTTATCATGTCTG
TATACCGTCGACCTCTAGCTAGAGCTTGGCGTAATCATGGTCATAGCTGTTTCCTGTGTGAAATTGTTAT
CCGCTCACAATTCCACACAACATACGAGCCGGAAGCATAAAGTGTAAAGCCTGGGGTGCCTAATGAGTGA
GCTAACTCACATTAATTGCGTTGCGCTCACTGCCCGCTTTCCAGTCGGGAAACCTGTCGTGCCAGCTGCA
TTAATGAATCGGCCAACGCGCGGGGAGAGGCGGTTTGCGTATTGGGCGCTCTTCCGCTTCCTCGCTCACT
GACTCGCTGCGCTCGGTCGTTCGGCTGCGGCGAGCGGTATCAGCTCACTCAAAGGCGGTAATACGGTTAT
CCACAGAATCAGGGGATAACGCAGGAAAGAACATGTGAGCAAAAGGCCAGCAAAAGGCCAGGAACCGTAA
AAAGGCCGCGTTGCTGGCGTTTTTCCATAGGCTCCGCCCCCCTGACGAGCATCACAAAAATCGACGCTCA
AGTCAGAGGTGGCGAAACCCGACAGGACTATAAAGATACCAGGCGTTTCCCCCTGGAAGCTCCCTCGTGC
GCTCTCCTGTTCCGACCCTGCCGCTTACCGGATACCTGTCCGCCTTTCTCCCTTCGGGAAGCGTGGCGCT
TTCTCATAGCTCACGCTGTAGGTATCTCAGTTCGGTGTAGGTCGTTCGCTCCAAGCTGGGCTGTGTGCAC
GAACCCCCCGTTCAGCCCGACCGCTGCGCCTTATCCGGTAACTATCGTCTTGAGTCCAACCCGGTAAGAC
ACGACTTATCGCCACTGGCAGCAGCCACTGGTAACAGGATTAGCAGAGCGAGGTATGTAGGCGGTGCTAC
AGAGTTCTTGAAGTGGTGGCCTAACTACGGCTACACTAGAAGAACAGTATTTGGTATCTGCGCTCTGCTG
AAGCCAGTTACCTTCGGAAAAAGAGTTGGTAGCTCTTGATCCGGCAAACAAACCACCGCTGGTAGCGGTG
GTTTTTTTGTTTGCAAGCAGCAGATTACGCGCAGAAAAAAAGGATCTCAAGAAGATCCTTTGATCTTTTC
TACGGGGTCTGACGCTCAGTGGAACGAAAACTCACGTTAAGGGATTTTGGTCATGAGATTATCAAAAAGG
ATCTTCACCTAGATCCTTTTAAATTAAAAATGAAGTTTTAAATCAATCTAAAGTATATATGAGTAAACTT
GGTCTGACAGTTACCAATGCTTAATCAGTGAGGCACCTATCTCAGCGATCTGTCTATTTCGTTCATCCAT
AGTTGCCTGACTCCCCGTCGTGTAGATAACTACGATACGGGAGGGCTTACCATCTGGCCCCAGTGCTGCA
ATGATACCGCGAGACCCACGCTCACCGGCTCCAGATTTATCAGCAATAAACCAGCCAGCCGGAAGGGCCG
AGCGCAGAAGTGGTCCTGCAACTTTATCCGCCTCCATCCAGTCTATTAATTGTTGCCGGGAAGCTAGAGT
AAGTAGTTCGCCAGTTAATAGTTTGCGCAACGTTGTTGCCATTGCTACAGGCATCGTGGTGTCACGCTCG
TCGTTTGGTATGGCTTCATTCAGCTCCGGTTCCCAACGATCAAGGCGAGTTACATGATCCCCCATGTTGT
GCAAAAAAGCGGTTAGCTCCTTCGGTCCTCCGATCGTTGTCAGAAGTAAGTTGGCCGCAGTGTTATCACT
CATGGTTATGGCAGCACTGCATAATTCTCTTACTGTCATGCCATCCGTAAGATGCTTTTCTGTGACTGGT
GAGTACTCAACCAAGTCATTCTGAGAATAGTGTATGCGGCGACCGAGTTGCTCTTGCCCGGCGTCAATAC
GGGATAATACCGCGCCACATAGCAGAACTTTAAAAGTGCTCATCATTGGAAAACGTTCTTCGGGGCGAAA
ACTCTCAAGGATCTTACCGCTGTTGAGATCCAGTTCGATGTAACCCACTCGTGCACCCAACTGATCTTCA
GCATCTTTTACTTTCACCAGCGTTTCTGGGTGAGCAAAAACAGGAAGGCAAAATGCCGCAAAAAAGGGAA
TAAGGGCGACACGGAAATGTTGAATACTCATACTCTTCCTTTTTCAATATTATTGAAGCATTTATCAGGG
TTATTGTCTCATGAGCGGATACATATTTGAATGTATTTAGAAAAATAAACAAATAGGGGTTCCGCGCACA
TTTCCCCGAAAAGTGCCACCTGACGTCGACGGATCGGGAGATCTCCCGATCCCCTATGGTGCACTCTCAG
TACAATCTGCTCTGATGCCGCATAGTTAAGCCAGTATCTGCTCCCTGCTTGTGTGTTGGAGGTCGCTGAG
TAGTGCGCGAGCAAAATTTAAGCTACAACAAGGCAAGGCTTGACCGACAATTGCATGAAGAATCTGCTTA
GGGTTAGGCGTTTTGCGCTGCTTCGCGATGTACGGGCCAGATATACGCGTTGACATTGATTATTGACTAG
TTATTAATAGTAATCAATTACGGGGTCATTAGTTCATAGCCCATATATGGAGTTCCGCGTTACATAACTT
ACGGTAAATGGCCCGCCTGGCTGACCGCCCAACGACCCCCGCCCATTGACGTCAATAATGACGTATGTTC
CCATAGTAACGCCAATAGGGACTTTCCATTGACGTCAATGGGTGGAGTATTTACGGTAAACTGCCCACTT
GGCAGTACATCAAGTGTATCATATGCCAAGTACGCCCCCTATTGACGTCAATGACGGTAAATGGCCCGCC
TGGCATTATGCCCAGTACATGACCTTATGGGACTTTCCTACTTGGCAGTACATCTACGTATTAGTCATCG
CTATTACCATGGTGATGCGGTTTTGGCAGTACATCAATGGGCGTGGATAGCGGTTTGACTCACGGGGATT
TCCAAGTCTCCACCCCATTGACGTCAATGGGAGTTTGTTTTGGCACCAAAATCAACGGGACTTTCCAAAA
TGTCGTAACAACTCCGCCCCATTGACGCAAATGGGCGGTAGGCGTGTACGGTGGGAGGTCTATATAAGCA
GCGCGTTTTGCCTGTACT
Features (pLannotate 1.2.2; 31 found; start..end, strand, type, name):
      1..181     +  LTR            5' LTR (truncated): truncated 5' long terminal repeat (LTR) from HIV-1
    228..353     +  misc_feature   HIV-1 Ψ: packaging signal of human immunodeficiency virus type 1
    337..700     +  CDS            HIV-1 gag (fragment): gag protein from human immunodeficiency virus 1; gag
    846..1079    +  misc_feature   RRE: The Rev response element (RRE) of HIV-1 allows for Rev-dependent mRNA export from the nucleus to the cytoplasm.
   1456..1556    +  CDS            Rev (fragment): human immunodeficiency virus 1 (HIV-1) Rev protein; rev; enhances nuclear export of unspliced and incompletely spliced viral mRNAs
   1606..1723    +  misc_feature   cPPT/CTS: central polypurine tract and central termination sequence of HIV-1
   1767..1897    +  protein_bind   tetracycline response element (fragment): contains seven copies of the tetracycline operator tetO tetracycline repressor TetR
   1915..1953    +  promoter       minimal CMV promoter: human cytomegalovirus (CMV) immediate early promoter
   2068..4452    +  CDS            NOTCH1 (fragment): NOTC1_HUMAN - Also known as TAN1. Experimental evidence at protein level: Swiss-Prot protein existence level 1. Functions as a receptor for membrane-bound ligands Jagged-1 (JAG1), Jagged-2 (JAG2) and Delta-1 (DLL1) to regulate cell-fate determination. Upon ligand activation through the released notch intracellular domain (NICD) it forms a transcriptional activator complex with RBPJ/RBPSUH and activates genes of the enhancer of split locus. Affects the implementation of differentiation, proliferation and apoptotic programs. Involved in angiogenesis; negatively regulates endothelial cell prolife
   4505..4529    +  misc_feature   MCS (fragment): pBluescript multiple cloning site
   4529..5117    +  misc_feature   WPRE: woodchuck hepatitis virus posttranscriptional regulatory element
   5054..5635    +  CDS            nef (fragment): NEF_HV1H2 - Experimental evidence at protein level: Swiss-Prot protein existence level 1. Extracellular Nef protein targets CD4(+) T-lymphocytes for apoptosis by interacting with CXCR4 surface receptors. From Human immunodeficiency virus type 1 group M subtype B (isolate HXB2) (HIV-1).
   5642..5822    +  LTR            5' LTR (truncated): truncated 5' long terminal repeat (LTR) from HIV-1
   5854..6078    +  polyA_signal   bGH poly(A) signal: bovine growth hormone polyadenylation signal
   6082..6103    +  promoter       SV40 promoter (fragment): SV40 enhancer and early promoter
   6124..6552    +  rep_origin     f1 ori (sequence partly withheld): f1 bacteriophage origin of replication; arrow indicates direction of (+) strand synthesis
   6566..6895    +  promoter       SV40 promoter: SV40 enhancer and early promoter
   6943..6990    +  promoter       EM7 promoter: synthetic bacterial promoter&nbsp
   7009..7383    +  CDS            BleoR: antibiotic-binding protein; Sh ble from Streptoalloteichus hindustanus; confers resistance to bleomycin, phleomycin, and Zeocin™
   7393..7518    +  CDS            ble (fragment): BLE_KLEPN - Experimental evidence at protein level: Swiss-Prot protein existence level 1. Binding protein with a strong affinity to the bleomycin family of antibiotics. Binds to CL990; an antimitotic-antibiotic compound. From Klebsiella pneumoniae.
   7513..7634    +  polyA_signal   SV40 poly(A) signal: SV40 polyadenylation signal
   7705..7727    -  protein_bind   lac operator (fragment): The lac repressor binds to the lac operator to inhibit transcription in E. coli. This inhibition can be relieved by adding lactose or isopropyl-β-D-thiogalactopyranoside (IPTG). lac repressor encoded by lacI
   7731..7761    -  promoter       lac promoter: promoter for the E. coli lac operon
   7776..7797    -  protein_bind   CAP binding site: CAP binding activates transcription in the presence of cAMP. E. coli catabolite activator protein
   7810..7902    -  CDS            lacI (fragment): lac repressor; lacI; The lac repressor binds to the lac operator to inhibit transcription in E. coli. This inhibition can be relieved by adding lactose or isopropyl-β-D-thiogalactopyranoside (IPTG).
   8085..8673    -  rep_origin     ori: high-copy-number ColE1/pMB1/pBR322/pUC origin of replication
   8844..9704    -  CDS            AmpR: β-lactamase; bla; confers resistance to ampicillin, carbenicillin, and related antibiotics
   9705..9809    -  promoter       AmpR promoter: bla
   9868..9920    -  misc_feature   bom (fragment): basis of mobility region from pBR322
  10075..10454   +  enhancer       CMV enhancer: human cytomegalovirus immediate early enhancer
  10455..10654   +  promoter       CMV promoter: human cytomegalovirus (CMV) immediate early promoter
