[The description below was written by a language model from this plasmid's Addgene catalogue record, the feature table of its GenBank file and pLannotate feature annotations shown in this document.]
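Description:
TetO-FUW-NICD is a doxycycline-regulatable HIV-1-based lentiviral transfer plasmid built on the TetO-FUW backbone for expressing the human NOTCH1 intracellular domain in mammalian cells. It is propagated in E. coli through a high-copy ColE1/pUC-type origin with ampicillin selection (AmpR). The backbone also carries an f1 origin and an SV40/EM7-driven BleoR cassette with an SV40 poly(A) signal. That cassette lies outside the LTR-flanked region, so it would not be transferred by the virus.

A CMV enhancer/promoter sits upstream of a truncated 5' LTR to drive genomic RNA production in packaging cells. It is followed by the Ψ packaging signal with a partial gag sequence, the RRE for Rev-dependent export, and the cPPT/CTS. The internal expression unit is a tetracycline response element (annotated as a fragment) fused to a minimal CMV promoter, so transcription depends on a tetracycline-controlled transactivator supplied separately; the record shows none on this plasmid. This promoter drives the NOTCH1 fragment covering residues 1761–2555, which carries an A1943S change relative to the reference sequence. Because it lacks the extracellular and transmembrane portions of the receptor, it provides ligand-independent Notch signalling through the RBPJ transcriptional complex. No tags or reporters are annotated. A WPRE follows the insert to enhance transcript expression, then the 3' LTR and a bGH poly(A) signal.

The associated publication concerns direct conversion of adult mouse liver cells and B lymphocytes to neural stem cells, which suggests use as an inducible factor in lineage reprogramming. The sequenced record (10,671 nt) is slightly shorter than the catalogued total of 10,836 bp, and the accompanying 480 bp GenBank record is unannotated and covers only part of the plasmid.
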