Addgene plasmid #61540: TetO-FUW-NICD
Purpose: Expresses NOTCH-ICD in mammalian cells
Depositing lab: Rudolf Jaenisch. Depositing organization: Whitehead Institute for Biomedical Research. Publication: Direct Lineage Conversion of Adult Mouse Liver Cells and B Lymphocytes to Neural Stem Cells. Cassady JP, D'Alessio AC, Sarkar S, Dani VS, Fan ZP, Ganz K, Roessler R, Sur M, Young RA, Jaenisch R. Stem Cell Reports. 2014 Nov 6. pii: S2213-6711(14)00307-5. doi: 10.1016/j.stemcr.2014.10.001. PubMed 25454632.
Backbone
  Vector backbone: TetO-FUW
  Backbone size w/o insert (bp): 8376
  Total vector size (bp): 10836
  Vector type: Mammalian Expression, Lentiviral
Growth in bacteria
  Bacterial resistance: Ampicillin, 100 μg/mL
  Growth temperature: 37°C
  Growth strain: Stbl3
  Copy number: High Copy
Gene/Insert
  Gene/Insert name: NOTCH-ICD
  Species: H. sapiens (human)
  Insert size (bp): 2460
  Mutation: NOTCH intracellular domain (aa1761-2555); A1943S mutation compared to reference sequence NM_017617.3
  Entrez Gene: NOTCH1 (a.k.a. AOS5, AOVD1, TAN1, hN1)
  Cloning method: Restriction Enzyme; 5′ cloning site EcoRI (destroyed during cloning); 3′ cloning site EcoRI (destroyed during cloning)
  Sequencing primers: 5′ AAGACCACCGCACAGCAAGC; 3′ TTCCGCCGTGGCAATAGGGA
Terms and licenses: Academic/Nonprofit Terms; Industry Terms: Not Available to Industry
How to cite: TetO-FUW-NICD was a gift from Rudolf Jaenisch (Addgene plasmid # 61540 ; http://n2t.net/addgene:61540 ; RRID:Addgene_61540)
