LOCUS       Exported 480 bp ds-DNA linear SYN 20-MAY-2021
DEFINITION  Expresses NOTCH-ICD in mammalian cells.
ACCESSION   .
VERSION     .
KEYWORDS    TetO-FUW-NICD
SOURCE      synthetic DNA construct
  ORGANISM  synthetic DNA construct
REFERENCE   1 (bases 1 to 480)
  AUTHORS   Cassady JP, D'Alessio AC, Sarkar S, Dani VS, Fan ZP, Ganz K,
            Roessler R, Sur M, Young RA, Jaenisch R
  TITLE     Direct Lineage Conversion of Adult Mouse Liver Cells and B
            Lymphocytes to Neural Stem Cells.
  JOURNAL   Stem Cell Reports. 2014 Nov 6. pii: S2213-6711(14)00307-5. doi:
            10.1016/j.stemcr.2014.10.001.
  PUBMED    25454632
REFERENCE   2 (bases 1 to 480)
  AUTHORS   .
  TITLE     Direct Submission
  JOURNAL   Exported May 20, 2021 from SnapGene Server 1.1.58
            http://www.snapgene.com
FEATURES             Location/Qualifiers
     source          1..480
                     /organism="synthetic DNA construct"
                     /mol_type="other DNA"
ORIGIN
        1 aattttgtaa tccagaggtt gattatcgat aagcttgata tcgaattcga taattccagc
       61 acactggcgg ccgttactag tggatctgac gcgccgttta cttgaacgcc tccgggatgc
      121 gggcgatctg ggactgcatg ctggtgggag ggctggagac gccctcggac cagtcggaga
      181 cgttggaatg cggggacgag ctggaccact ggtcagggga ctcaggggac ggggtgagga
      241 aggggtgctc aggcacctgt agctggtggc tgggggtgtt gtccacaggc gaggagtagc
      301 tgtgctgcga ggggggcgtc aggaactggg ctgcggtcac gggtgggacc agcgaggatg
      361 gcagcgacgt gggcagggcg gggctctcct ggggcagaat agtgtgcacc gccaggctgc
      421 tggggcccag tggctgcacg tctgcctggc tcggctctcc actcaggaag ctccggccca
//
