>Addgene plasmid #61540 | TetO-FUW-NICD | addgene partial sequence | sequence record 102698 | LNCX 5'-AGCTCGTTTAGTGAACCGTCAGATC-3'
TTTTGACCTCCATAGAAGACACCGGGACCGATCCAGCCTCCGCGGCCCCGAATTCGCCCTTGCCACCATG
CGGCGGCAGCATGGCCAGCTCTGGTTCCCTGAGGGCTTCAAAGTGTCTGAGGCCAGCAAGAAGAAGCGGC
GGGAGCCCCTCGGCGAGGACTCCGTGGGCCTCAAGCCCCTGAAGAACGCTTCAGACGGTGCCCTCATGGA
CGACAACCAGAATGAGTGGGGGGACGAGGACCTGGAGACCAAGAAGTTCCGGTTCGAGGAGCCCGTGGTT
CTGCCTGACCTGGACGACCAGACAGACCACCGGCAGTGGACTCAGCAGCACCTGGATGCCGCTGACCTG
