>Addgene plasmid #61540 | TetO-FUW-NICD | depositor partial sequence | sequence record 128865 | NOTCH1 insert (assembled)
CGGCGGCAGCATGGCCAGCTCTGGTTCCCTGAGGGCTTCAAAGTGTCTGAGGCCAGCAAGAAGAAGCGGC
GGGAGCCCCTCGGCGAGGACTCCGTGGGCCTCAAGCCCCTGAAGAACGCTTCAGACGGTGCCCTCATGGA
CGACAACCAGAATGAGTGGGGGGACGAGGACCTGGAGACCAAGAAGTTCCGGTTCGAGGAGCCCGTGGTT
CTGCCTGACCTGGACGACCAGACAGACCACCGGCAGTGGACTCAGCAGCACCTGGATGCCGCTGACCTGC
GCATGTCTGCCATGGCCCCCACACCGCCCCAGGGTGAGGTTGACGCCGACTGCATGGACGTCAATGTCCG
CGGGCCTGATGGCTTCACCCCGCTCATGATCGCCTCCTGCAGCGGGGGCGGCCTGGAGACGGGCAACAGC
GAGGAAGAGGAGGACGCGCCGGCCGTCATCTCCGACTTCATCTACCAGGGCGCCAGCCTGCACAACCAGA
CAGACCGCACGGGCGAGACCGCCTTGCACCTGGCCGCCCGCTACTCACGCTCTGATTCCGCCAAGCGCCT
GCTGGAGGCCAGCGCAGATGCCAACATCCAGGACAACATGGGCCGCACCCCGCTGCATGCGGCTGTGTCT
GCCGACGCACAAGGTGTCTTCCAGATCCTGATCCGGAACCGAGCCACAGACCTGGATGCCCGCATGCATG
ATGGCACGACGCCACTGATCCTGGCTGCCCGCCTGGCCGTGGAGGGCATGCTGGAGGACCTCATCAACTC
ACACGCCGACGTCAACGCCGTAGATGACCTGGGCAAGTCCGCCCTGCACTGGGCCGCCGCCGTGAACAAT
GTGGATGCCGCAGTTGTGCTCCTGAAGAACGGGGCTAACAAAGATATGCAGAACAACAGGGAGGAGACAC
CCCTGTTTCTGGCCGCCCGGGAGGGCAGCTACGAGACCGCCAAGGTGCTGCTGGACCACTTTGCCAACCG
GGACATCACGGATCATATGGACCGCCTGCCGCGCGACATCGCACAGGAGCGCATGCATCACGACATCGTG
AGGCTGCTGGACGAGTACAACCTGGTGCGCAGCCCGCAGCTGCACGGAGCCCCGCTGGGGGGCACGCCCA
CCCTGTCGCCCCCGCTCTGCTCGCCCAACGGCTACCTGGGCAGCCTCAAGCCCGGCGTGCAGGGCAAGAA
GGTCCGCAAGCCCAGCAGCAAAGGCCTGGCCTGTGGAAGCAAGGAGGCCAAGGACCTCAAGGCACGGAGG
AAGAAGTCCCAGGACGGCAAGGGCTGCCTGCTGGACAGCTCCGGCATGCTCTCGCCCGTGGACTCCCTGG
AGTCACCCCATGGCTACCTGTCAGACGTGGCCTCGCCGCCACTGCTGCCCTCCCCGTTCCAGCAGTCTCC
GTCCGTGCCCCTCAACCACCTGCCTGGGATGCCCGACACCCACCTGGGCATCGGGCACCTGAACGTGGCG
GCCAAGCCCGAGATGGCGGCGCTGGGTGGGGGCGGCCGGCTGGCCTTTGAGACTGGCCCACCTCGTCTCT
CCCACCTGCCTGTGGCCTCTGGCACCAGCACCGTCCTGGGCTCCAGCAGCGGAGGGGCCCTGAATTTCAC
TGTGGGCGGGTCCACCAGTTTGAATGGTCAATGCGAGTGGCTGTCCCGGCTGCAGAGCGGCATGGTGCCG
AACCAATACAACCCTCTGCGGGGGAGTGTGGCACCAGGCCCCCTGAGCACACAGGCCCCCTCCCTGCAGC
ATGGCATGGTAGGCCCGCTGCACAGTAGCCTTGCTGCCAGCGCCCTGTCCCAGATGATGAGCTACCAGGG
CCTGCCCAGCACCCGGCTGGCCACCCAGCCTCACCTGGTGCAGACCCAGCAGGTGCAGCCACAAAACTTA
CAGATGCAGCAGCAGAACCTGCAGCCAGCAAACATCCAGCAGCAGCAAAGCCTGCAGCCGCCACCACCAC
CACCACAGCCGCACCTTGGCGTGAGCTCAGCAGCCAGCGGCCACCTGGGCCGGAGCTTCCTGAGTGGAGA
GCCGAGCCAGGCAGACGTGCAGCCACTGGGCCCCAGCAGCCTGGCGGTGCACACTATTCTGCCCCAGGAG
AGCCCCGCCCTGCCCACGTCGCTGCCATCCTCGCTGGTCCCACCCGTGACCGCAGCCCAGTTCCTGACGC
CCCCCTCGCAGCACAGCTACTCCTCGCCTGTGGACAACACCCCCAGCCACCAGCTACAGGTGCCTGAGCA
CCCCTTCCTCACCCCGTCCCCTGAGTCCCCTGACCAGTGGTCCAGCTCGTCCCCGCATTCCAACGTCTCC
GACTGGTCCGAGGGCGTCTCCAGCCCTCCCACCAGCATGCAGTCCCAGATCGCCCGCATCCCGGAGGCGT
TCAAG
